Addgene plasmid #40978: pBABEpuro-ERBB2
Depositing lab: Matthew Meyerson. Depositing organization: Broad Institute. Publication: Functional analysis of receptor tyrosine kinase mutations in lung cancer identifies oncogenic extracellular domain mutations of ERBB2. Greulich H, Kaplan B, Mertins P, Chen TH, Tanaka KE, Yun CH, Zhang X, Lee SH, Cho J, Ambrogio L, Liao R, Imielinski M, Banerji S, Berger AH, Lawrence MS, Zhang J, Pho NH, Walker SR, Winckler W, Getz G, Frank D, Hahn WC, Eck MJ, Mani DR, Jaffe JD, Carr SA, Wong KK, Meyerson M. Proc Natl Acad Sci U S A. 2012 Sep 4;109(36):14476-81. Epub 2012 Aug 20. 10.1073/pnas.1203201109 PubMed 22908275.
Backbone
  Vector backbone: pBABE-puro
  Backbone size w/o insert (bp): 5200
  Total vector size (bp): 9000
  Modifications to backbone: pBABE-puro vector was modified to be compatible with Gateway cloning
  Vector type: Mammalian Expression, Retroviral
  Selectable markers: Puromycin
Growth in bacteria
  Bacterial resistance: Ampicillin, 100 μg/mL
  Growth temperature: 37°C
  Growth strain: DH5alpha
  Copy number: High Copy
Gene/Insert
  Gene/Insert name: ERBB2 (alt name: HER2)
  Species: H. sapiens (human)
  Insert size (bp): 3768
  GenBank ID: M11730.1
  Entrez Gene: ERBB2 (a.k.a. CD340, HER-2, HER-2/neu, HER2, MLN 19, MLN-19, NEU, NGL, TKR1, VSCN2, c-ERB-2, c-ERB2, p185(erbB2))
  Cloning method: Gateway Cloning
  Sequencing primers: 5′ tttgtacaccctaagcctc; 3′ gcatacttctgcctgctg
Terms and licenses: Academic/Nonprofit Terms; Industry Terms: Not Available to Industry
How to cite: pBABEpuro-ERBB2 was a gift from Matthew Meyerson (Addgene plasmid # 40978 ; http://n2t.net/addgene:40978 ; RRID:Addgene_40978)
