[The description below was written by a language model from this plasmid's Addgene catalogue record and the feature table of its GenBank file.]
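Description:
pBABEpuro-ERBB2 is a Moloney murine leukemia virus-based retroviral vector for stable expression of human ERBB2 (HER2) in mammalian cells. It is built on pBABE-puro, which the depositors modified to accept inserts by Gateway recombination. In bacteria the plasmid is maintained through a high-copy ColE1/pUC-type origin and selected with ampicillin via the beta-lactamase gene and its own promoter. The catalogue gives a total size of about 9 kb, consistent with the 8,907 bp sequence record.

The retroviral cassette is bounded by two MMLV long terminal repeats. Downstream of the 5′ LTR lie the Psi packaging signal and a truncated gag fragment lacking its start codon, which together allow the transcribed genome to be packaged efficiently into virions when the plasmid is introduced into a packaging cell line that supplies the viral proteins in trans. The ERBB2 coding sequence, listed as roughly 3.8 kb, is not annotated as a feature in its own right, but it corresponds to the interval between the attB1 and attB2 sites left by Gateway cloning. No dedicated internal promoter precedes it, so expression is driven from the 5′ LTR, as is standard for pBABE vectors. After the insert, an SV40 enhancer/early promoter (which includes the SV40 origin) drives the puromycin N-acetyltransferase gene, allowing selection of transduced cells with puromycin. No epitope tags or reporters are recorded.

The associated publication concerns functional analysis of receptor tyrosine kinase mutations in lung cancer, including oncogenic extracellular domain mutations of ERBB2. The record lists no mutation for this insert, which suggests a reference form of the receptor, though its exact role in that work is not stated.
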