LOCUS       Exported 8907 bp ds-DNA circular SYN 12-MAY-2021
DEFINITION  synthetic circular DNA
ACCESSION   .
VERSION     .
KEYWORDS    pBABEpuro-ERBB2
SOURCE      synthetic DNA construct
  ORGANISM  synthetic DNA construct
REFERENCE   1 (bases 1 to 8907)
  AUTHORS   Greulich H, Kaplan B, Mertins P, Chen TH, Tanaka KE, Yun CH, Zhang
            X, Lee SH, Cho J, Ambrogio L, Liao R, Imielinski M, Banerji S,
            Berger AH, Lawrence MS, Zhang J, Pho NH, Walker SR, Winckler W, Getz
            G, Frank D, Hahn WC, Eck MJ, Mani DR, Jaffe JD, Carr SA, Wong KK,
            Meyerson M
  TITLE     Functional analysis of receptor tyrosine kinase mutations in lung
            cancer identifies oncogenic extracellular domain mutations of ERBB2.
  JOURNAL   Proc Natl Acad Sci U S A. 2012 Sep 4;109(36):14476-81. Epub 2012 Aug
            20.
  PUBMED    22908275
REFERENCE   2 (bases 1 to 8907)
  AUTHORS   .
  TITLE     Direct Submission
  JOURNAL   Exported May 12, 2021 from SnapGene Server 1.1.58
            http://www.snapgene.com
FEATURES             Location/Qualifiers
     source          1..8907
                     /organism="synthetic DNA construct"
                     /mol_type="other DNA"
     LTR             8..477
                     /note="long terminal repeat from Moloney murine leukemia
                     virus"
     misc_feature    542..741
                     /label=MMLV Psi
                     /note="packaging signal of Moloney murine leukemia virus
                     (MMLV)"
     CDS             942..1358
                     /label=gag (truncated)
                     /note="truncated Moloney murine leukemia virus (MMLV) gag
                     gene lacking the start codon"
     primer_bind     1288..1310
                     /label=pLXSN 5'
                     /note="Murine stem cell virus, forward primer. Also called
                     MSCV"
     primer_bind     1326..1342
                     /label=pBABE 5'
                     /note="Psi packaging signal, forward primer for pBABE
                     vectors"
     protein_bind    1386..1410
                     /gene="mutant version of attB"
                     /label=attB1
                     /bound_moiety="BP Clonase(TM)"
                     /note="recombination site for the Gateway(R) BP reaction"
     protein_bind    complement(5176..5200)
                     /gene="mutant version of attB"
                     /label=attB2
                     /bound_moiety="BP Clonase(TM)"
                     /note="recombination site for the Gateway(R) BP reaction"
     primer_bind     complement(5237..5257)
                     /label=pBABE 3'
                     /note="SV40 enhancer, reverse primer for pBABE vectors"
     promoter        5242..5571
                     /label=SV40 promoter
                     /note="SV40 enhancer and early promoter"
     rep_origin      5422..5557
                     /label=SV40 ori
                     /note="SV40 origin of replication"
     primer_bind     5484..5503
                     /label=SV40pro-F
                     /note="SV40 promoter/origin, forward primer"
     CDS             5581..6180
                     /codon_start=1
                     /gene="pac from Streptomyces alboniger"
                     /product="puromycin N-acetyltransferase"
                     /label=PuroR
                     /note="confers resistance to puromycin"
                     /translation="MTEYKPTVRLATRDDVPRAVRTLAAAFADYPATRHTVDPDRHIER
                     VTELQELFLTRVGLDIGKVWVADDGAAVAVWTTPESVEAGAVFAEIGPRMAELSGSRLA
                     AQQQMEGLLAPHRPKEPAWFLATVGVSPDHQGKGLGSAVVLPGVEAAERAGVPAFLETS
                     APRNLPFYERLGFTVTADVEVPEGPRTWCMTRKPGA"
     primer_bind     complement(5581..5600)
                     /label=Puro-R
                     /note="Puromycin resistance gene, reverse primer. Also
                     called puro-variant-R"
     primer_bind     6077..6097
                     /label=Puro-F
                     /note="Puromycin resistance gene, forward primer"
     LTR             6401..6870
                     /note="long terminal repeat from Moloney murine leukemia
                     virus"
     primer_bind     complement(7000..7017)
                     /label=L4440
                     /note="L4440 vector, forward primer"
     rep_origin      complement(7171..7759)
                     /direction=LEFT
                     /label=ori
                     /note="high-copy-number ColE1/pMB1/pBR322/pUC origin of
                     replication"
     primer_bind     complement(7251..7270)
                     /label=pBR322ori-F
                     /note="pBR322 origin, forward primer"
     CDS             complement(7919..8779)
                     /codon_start=1
                     /gene="bla"
                     /product="beta-lactamase"
                     /label=AmpR
                     /note="confers resistance to ampicillin, carbenicillin, and
                     related antibiotics"
                     /translation="MSIQHFRVALIPFFAAFCLPVFAHPETLVKVKDAEDQLGARVGYI
                     ELDLNSGKILESFRPEERFPMMSTFKVLLCGAVLSRIDAGQEQLGRRIHYSQNDLVEYS
                     PVTEKHLTDGMTVRELCSAAITMSDNTAANLLLTTIGGPKELTAFLHNMGDHVTRLDRW
                     EPELNEAIPNDERDTTMPVAMATTLRKLLTGELLTLASRQQLIDWMEADKVAGPLLRSA
                     LPAGWFIADKSGAGERGSRGIIAALGPDGKPSRIVVIYTTGSQATMDERNRQIAEIGAS
                     LIKHW"
     primer_bind     8542..8561
                     /label=Amp-R
                     /note="Ampicillin resistance gene, reverse primer"
     promoter        complement(8780..8884)
                     /gene="bla"
                     /label=AmpR promoter
ORIGIN
        1 ctgcagcctg aatatgggcc aaacaggata tctgtggtaa gcagttcctg ccccggctca
       61 gggccaagaa cagatggaac agctgaatat gggccaaaca ggatatctgt ggtaagcagt
      121 tcctgccccg gctcagggcc aagaacagat ggtccccaga tgcggtccag ccctcagcag
      181 tttctagaga accatcagat gtttccaggg tgccccaagg acctgaaatg accctgtgcc
      241 ttatttgaac taaccaatca gttcgcttct cgcttctgtt cgcgcgcttc tgctccccga
      301 gctcaataaa agagcccaca acccctcact cggggcgcca gtcctccgat tgactgagtc
      361 gcccgggtac ccgtgtatcc aataaaccct cttgcagttg catccgactt gtggtctcgc
      421 tgttccttgg gagggtctcc tctgagtgat tgactacccg tcagcggggg tctttcattt
      481 gggggctcgt ccgggatcgg gagacccctg cccagggacc accgacccac caccgggagg
      541 caagctggcc agcaacttat ctgtgtctgt ccgattgtct agtgtctatg actgatttta
      601 tgcgcctgcg tcggtactag ttagctaact agctctgtat ctggcggacc cgtggtggaa
      661 ctgacgagtt ctgaacaccc ggccgcaacc ctgggagacg tcccagggac tttgggggcc
      721 gtttttgtgg cccgacctga ggaagggagt cgatgtggaa tccgaccccg tcaggatatg
      781 tggttctggt aggagacgag aacctaaaac agttcccgcc tccgtctgaa tttttgcttt
      841 cggtttggaa ccgaagccgc gcgtcttgtc tgctgcagcg ctgcagcatc gttctgtgtt
      901 gtctctgtct gactgtgttt ctgtatttgt ctgaaaatta gggccagact gttaccactc
      961 ccttaagttt gaccttaggt cactggaaag atgtcgagcg gatcgctcac aaccagtcgg
     1021 tagatgtcaa gaagagacgt tgggttacct tctgctctgc agaatggcca acctttaacg
     1081 tcggatggcc gcgagacggc acctttaacc gagacctcat cacccaggtt aagatcaagg
     1141 tcttttcacc tggcccgcat ggacacccag accaggtccc ctacatcgtg acctgggaag
     1201 ccttggcttt tgacccccct ccctgggtca agccctttgt acaccctaag cctccgcctc
     1261 ctcttcctcc atccgccccg tctctccccc ttgaacctcc tcgttcgacc ccgcctcgat
     1321 cctcccttta tccagccctc actccttctc taggcgccgg ccggatccca gtgtggtggt
     1381 acatcacaag tttgtacaaa aaagttggcn nnnnnnnnnn nnnnnnnnnn nnnnnnnnnn
     1441 nnnnnnnnnn nnnnnnnnnn nnnnnnnnnn nnnnnnnnnn nnnnnnnnnn nnnnnnnnnn
     1501 nnnnnnnnnn nnnnnnnnnn nnnnnnnnnn nnnnnnnnnn nnnnnnnnnn nnnnnnnnnn
     1561 nnnnnnnnnn nnnnnnnnnn nnnnnnnnnn nnnnnnnnnn nnnnnnnnnn nnnnnnnnnn
     1621 nnnnnnnnnn nnnnnnnnnn nnnnnnnnnn nnnnnnnnnn nnnnnnnnnn nnnnnnnnnn
     1681 nnnnnnnnnn nnnnnnnnnn nnnnnnnnnn nnnnnnnnnn nnnnnnnnnn nnnnnnnnnn
     1741 nnnnnnnnnn nnnnnnnnnn nnnnnnnnnn nnnnnnnnnn nnnnnnnnnn nnnnnnnnnn
     1801 nnnnnnnnnn nnnnnnnnnn nnnnnnnnnn nnnnnnnnnn nnnnnnnnnn nnnnnnnnnn
     1861 nnnnnnnnnn nnnnnnnnnn nnnnnnnnnn nnnnnnnnnn nnnnnnnnnn nnnnnnnnnn
     1921 nnnnnnnnnn nnnnnnnnnn nnnnnnnnnn nnnnnnnnnn nnnnnnnnnn nnnnnnnnnn
     1981 nnnnnnnnnn nnnnnnnnnn nnnnnnnnnn nnnnnnnnnn nnnnnnnnnn nnnnnnnnnn
     2041 nnnnnnnnnn nnnnnnnnnn nnnnnnnnnn nnnnnnnnnn nnnnnnnnnn nnnnnnnnnn
     2101 nnnnnnnnnn nnnnnnnnnn nnnnnnnnnn nnnnnnnnnn nnnnnnnnnn nnnnnnnnnn
     2161 nnnnnnnnnn nnnnnnnnnn nnnnnnnnnn nnnnnnnnnn nnnnnnnnnn nnnnnnnnnn
     2221 nnnnnnnnnn nnnnnnnnnn nnnnnnnnnn nnnnnnnnnn nnnnnnnnnn nnnnnnnnnn
     2281 nnnnnnnnnn nnnnnnnnnn nnnnnnnnnn nnnnnnnnnn nnnnnnnnnn nnnnnnnnnn
     2341 nnnnnnnnnn nnnnnnnnnn nnnnnnnnnn nnnnnnnnnn nnnnnnnnnn nnnnnnnnnn
     2401 nnnnnnnnnn nnnnnnnnnn nnnnnnnnnn nnnnnnnnnn nnnnnnnnnn nnnnnnnnnn
     2461 nnnnnnnnnn nnnnnnnnnn nnnnnnnnnn nnnnnnnnnn nnnnnnnnnn nnnnnnnnnn
     2521 nnnnnnnnnn nnnnnnnnnn nnnnnnnnnn nnnnnnnnnn nnnnnnnnnn nnnnnnnnnn
     2581 nnnnnnnnnn nnnnnnnnnn nnnnnnnnnn nnnnnnnnnn nnnnnnnnnn nnnnnnnnnn
     2641 nnnnnnnnnn nnnnnnnnnn nnnnnnnnnn nnnnnnnnnn nnnnnnnnnn nnnnnnnnnn
     2701 nnnnnnnnnn nnnnnnnnnn nnnnnnnnnn nnnnnnnnnn nnnnnnnnnn nnnnnnnnnn
     2761 nnnnnnnnnn nnnnnnnnnn nnnnnnnnnn nnnnnnnnnn nnnnnnnnnn nnnnnnnnnn
     2821 nnnnnnnnnn nnnnnnnnnn nnnnnnnnnn nnnnnnnnnn nnnnnnnnnn nnnnnnnnnn
     2881 nnnnnnnnnn nnnnnnnnnn nnnnnnnnnn nnnnnnnnnn nnnnnnnnnn nnnnnnnnnn
     2941 nnnnnnnnnn nnnnnnnnnn nnnnnnnnnn nnnnnnnnnn nnnnnnnnnn nnnnnnnnnn
     3001 nnnnnnnnnn nnnnnnnnnn nnnnnnnnnn nnnnnnnnnn nnnnnnnnnn nnnnnnnnnn
     3061 nnnnnnnnnn nnnnnnnnnn nnnnnnnnnn nnnnnnnnnn nnnnnnnnnn nnnnnnnnnn
     3121 nnnnnnnnnn nnnnnnnnnn nnnnnnnnnn nnnnnnnnnn nnnnnnnnnn nnnnnnnnnn
     3181 nnnnnnnnnn nnnnnnnnnn nnnnnnnnnn nnnnnnnnnn nnnnnnnnnn nnnnnnnnnn
     3241 nnnnnnnnnn nnnnnnnnnn nnnnnnnnnn nnnnnnnnnn nnnnnnnnnn nnnnnnnnnn
     3301 nnnnnnnnnn nnnnnnnnnn nnnnnnnnnn nnnnnnnnnn nnnnnnnnnn nnnnnnnnnn
     3361 nnnnnnnnnn nnnnnnnnnn nnnnnnnnnn nnnnnnnnnn nnnnnnnnnn nnnnnnnnnn
     3421 nnnnnnnnnn nnnnnnnnnn nnnnnnnnnn nnnnnnnnnn nnnnnnnnnn nnnnnnnnnn
     3481 nnnnnnnnnn nnnnnnnnnn nnnnnnnnnn nnnnnnnnnn nnnnnnnnnn nnnnnnnnnn
     3541 nnnnnnnnnn nnnnnnnnnn nnnnnnnnnn nnnnnnnnnn nnnnnnnnnn nnnnnnnnnn
     3601 nnnnnnnnnn nnnnnnnnnn nnnnnnnnnn nnnnnnnnnn nnnnnnnnnn nnnnnnnnnn
     3661 nnnnnnnnnn nnnnnnnnnn nnnnnnnnnn nnnnnnnnnn nnnnnnnnnn nnnnnnnnnn
     3721 nnnnnnnnnn nnnnnnnnnn nnnnnnnnnn nnnnnnnnnn nnnnnnnnnn nnnnnnnnnn
     3781 nnnnnnnnnn nnnnnnnnnn nnnnnnnnnn nnnnnnnnnn nnnnnnnnnn nnnnnnnnnn
     3841 nnnnnnnnnn nnnnnnnnnn nnnnnnnnnn nnnnnnnnnn nnnnnnnnnn nnnnnnnnnn
     3901 nnnnnnnnnn nnnnnnnnnn nnnnnnnnnn nnnnnnnnnn nnnnnnnnnn nnnnnnnnnn
     3961 nnnnnnnnnn nnnnnnnnnn nnnnnnnnnn nnnnnnnnnn nnnnnnnnnn nnnnnnnnnn
     4021 nnnnnnnnnn nnnnnnnnnn nnnnnnnnnn nnnnnnnnnn nnnnnnnnnn nnnnnnnnnn
     4081 nnnnnnnnnn nnnnnnnnnn nnnnnnnnnn nnnnnnnnnn nnnnnnnnnn nnnnnnnnnn
     4141 nnnnnnnnnn nnnnnnnnnn nnnnnnnnnn nnnnnnnnnn nnnnnnnnnn nnnnnnnnnn
     4201 nnnnnnnnnn nnnnnnnnnn nnnnnnnnnn nnnnnnnnnn nnnnnnnnnn nnnnnnnnnn
     4261 nnnnnnnnnn nnnnnnnnnn nnnnnnnnnn nnnnnnnnnn nnnnnnnnnn nnnnnnnnnn
     4321 nnnnnnnnnn nnnnnnnnnn nnnnnnnnnn nnnnnnnnnn nnnnnnnnnn nnnnnnnnnn
     4381 nnnnnnnnnn nnnnnnnnnn nnnnnnnnnn nnnnnnnnnn nnnnnnnnnn nnnnnnnnnn
     4441 nnnnnnnnnn nnnnnnnnnn nnnnnnnnnn nnnnnnnnnn nnnnnnnnnn nnnnnnnnnn
     4501 nnnnnnnnnn nnnnnnnnnn nnnnnnnnnn nnnnnnnnnn nnnnnnnnnn nnnnnnnnnn
     4561 nnnnnnnnnn nnnnnnnnnn nnnnnnnnnn nnnnnnnnnn nnnnnnnnnn nnnnnnnnnn
     4621 nnnnnnnnnn nnnnnnnnnn nnnnnnnnnn nnnnnnnnnn nnnnnnnnnn nnnnnnnnnn
     4681 nnnnnnnnnn nnnnnnnnnn nnnnnnnnnn nnnnnnnnnn nnnnnnnnnn nnnnnnnnnn
     4741 nnnnnnnnnn nnnnnnnnnn nnnnnnnnnn nnnnnnnnnn nnnnnnnnnn nnnnnnnnnn
     4801 nnnnnnnnnn nnnnnnnnnn nnnnnnnnnn nnnnnnnnnn nnnnnnnnnn nnnnnnnnnn
     4861 nnnnnnnnnn nnnnnnnnnn nnnnnnnnnn nnnnnnnnnn nnnnnnnnnn nnnnnnnnnn
     4921 nnnnnnnnnn nnnnnnnnnn nnnnnnnnnn nnnnnnnnnn nnnnnnnnnn nnnnnnnnnn
     4981 nnnnnnnnnn nnnnnnnnnn nnnnnnnnnn nnnnnnnnnn nnnnnnnnnn nnnnnnnnnn
     5041 nnnnnnnnnn nnnnnnnnnn nnnnnnnnnn nnnnnnnnnn nnnnnnnnnn nnnnnnnnnn
     5101 nnnnnnnnnn nnnnnnnnnn nnnnnnnnnn nnnnnnnnnn nnnnnnnnnn nnnnnnnnnn
     5161 nnnnnnnnnn nnnntgacca actttcttgt acaaagtggt gatgtaggaa ttcgccagca
     5221 cagtggtcga ccctgtggaa tgtgtgtcag ttagggtgtg gaaagtcccc aggctcccca
     5281 gcaggcagaa gtatgcaaag catgcatctc aattagtcag caaccaggtg tggaaagtcc
     5341 ccaggctccc cagcaggcag aagtatgcaa agcatgcatc tcaattagtc agcaaccata
     5401 gtcccgcccc taactccgcc catcccgccc ctaactccgc ccagttccgc ccattctccg
     5461 ccccatggct gactaatttt ttttatttat gcagaggccg aggccgcctc ggcctctgag
     5521 ctattccaga agtagtgagg aggctttttt ggaggcctag gcttttgcaa aaagcttacc
     5581 atgaccgagt acaagcccac ggtgcgcctc gccacccgcg acgacgtccc cagggccgta
     5641 cgcaccctcg ccgccgcgtt cgccgactac cccgccacgc gccacaccgt cgatccggac
     5701 cgccacatcg agcgggtcac cgagctgcaa gaactcttcc tcacgcgcgt cgggctcgac
     5761 atcggcaagg tgtgggtcgc ggacgacggc gccgcggtgg cggtctggac cacgccggag
     5821 agcgtcgaag cgggggcggt gttcgccgag atcggcccgc gcatggccga gttgagcggt
     5881 tcccggctgg ccgcgcagca acagatggaa ggcctcctgg cgccgcaccg gcccaaggag
     5941 cccgcgtggt tcctggccac cgtcggcgtc tcgcccgacc accagggcaa gggtctgggc
     6001 agcgccgtcg tgctccccgg agtggaggcg gccgagcgcg ccggggtgcc cgccttcctg
     6061 gagacctccg cgccccgcaa cctccccttc tacgagcggc tcggcttcac cgtcaccgcc
     6121 gacgtcgagg tgcccgaagg accgcgcacc tggtgcatga cccgcaagcc cggtgcctga
     6181 cgcccgcccc acgacccgca gcgcccgacc gaaaggagcg cacgacccca tgcatcgata
     6241 aaataaaaga ttttatttag tctccagaaa aaggggggaa tgaaagaccc cacctgtagg
     6301 tttggcaagc tagcttaagt aacgccattt tgcaaggcat ggaaaaatac ataactgaga
     6361 atagagaagt tcagatcaag gtcaggaaca gatggaacag ctgaatatgg gccaaacagg
     6421 atatctgtgg taagcagttc ctgccccggc tcagggccaa gaacagatgg aacagctgaa
     6481 tatgggccaa acaggatatc tgtggtaagc agttcctgcc ccggctcagg gccaagaaca
     6541 gatggtcccc agatgcggtc cagccctcag cagtttctag agaaccatca gatgtttcca
     6601 gggtgcccca aggacctgaa atgaccctgt gccttatttg aactaaccaa tcagttcgct
     6661 tctcgcttct gttcgcgcgc ttctgctccc cgagctcaat aaaagagccc acaacccctc
     6721 actcggggcg ccagtcctcc gattgactga gtcgcccggg tacccgtgta tccaataaac
     6781 cctcttgcag ttgcatccga cttgtggtct cgctgttcct tgggagggtc tcctctgagt
     6841 gattgactac ccgtcagcgg gggtctttca catgcagcat gtatcaaaat taatttggtt
     6901 ttttttctta agtatttaca ttaaatggcc atagttgcat taatgaatcg gccaacgcgc
     6961 ggggagaggc ggtttgcgta ttgggcgctc ttccgcttcc tcgctcactg actcgctgcg
     7021 ctcggtcgtt cggctgcggc gagcggtatc agctcactca aaggcggtaa tacggttatc
     7081 cacagaatca ggggataacg caggaaagaa catgtgagca aaaggccagc aaaaggccag
     7141 gaaccgtaaa aaggccgcgt tgctggcgtt tttccatagg ctccgccccc ctgacgagca
     7201 tcacaaaaat cgacgctcaa gtcagaggtg gcgaaacccg acaggactat aaagatacca
     7261 ggcgtttccc cctggaagct ccctcgtgcg ctctcctgtt ccgaccctgc cgcttaccgg
     7321 atacctgtcc gcctttctcc cttcgggaag cgtggcgctt tctcatagct cacgctgtag
     7381 gtatctcagt tcggtgtagg tcgttcgctc caagctgggc tgtgtgcacg aaccccccgt
     7441 tcagcccgac cgctgcgcct tatccggtaa ctatcgtctt gagtccaacc cggtaagaca
     7501 cgacttatcg ccactggcag cagccactgg taacaggatt agcagagcga ggtatgtagg
     7561 cggtgctaca gagttcttga agtggtggcc taactacggc tacactagaa gaacagtatt
     7621 tggtatctgc gctctgctga agccagttac cttcggaaaa agagttggta gctcttgatc
     7681 cggcaaacaa accaccgctg gtagcggtgg tttttttgtt tgcaagcagc agattacgcg
     7741 cagaaaaaaa ggatctcaag aagatccttt gatcttttct acggggtctg acgctcagtg
     7801 gaacgaaaac tcacgttaag ggattttggt catgagatta tcaaaaagga tcttcaccta
     7861 gatccttttg cggccgcaaa tcaatctaaa gtatatatga gtaaacttgg tctgacagtt
     7921 accaatgctt aatcagtgag gcacctatct cagcgatctg tctatttcgt tcatccatag
     7981 ttgcctgact ccccgtcgtg tagataacta cgatacggga gggcttacca tctggcccca
     8041 gtgctgcaat gataccgcga gacccacgct caccggctcc agatttatca gcaataaacc
     8101 agccagccgg aagggccgag cgcagaagtg gtcctgcaac tttatccgcc tccatccagt
     8161 ctattaattg ttgccgggaa gctagagtaa gtagttcgcc agttaatagt ttgcgcaacg
     8221 ttgttgccat tgctacaggc atcgtggtgt cacgctcgtc gtttggtatg gcttcattca
     8281 gctccggttc ccaacgatca aggcgagtta catgatcccc catgttgtgc aaaaaagcgg
     8341 ttagctcctt cggtcctccg atcgttgtca gaagtaagtt ggccgcagtg ttatcactca
     8401 tggttatggc agcactgcat aattctctta ctgtcatgcc atccgtaaga tgcttttctg
     8461 tgactggtga gtactcaacc aagtcattct gagaatagtg tatgcggcga ccgagttgct
     8521 cttgcccggc gtcaatacgg gataataccg cgccacatag cagaacttta aaagtgctca
     8581 tcattggaaa acgttcttcg gggcgaaaac tctcaaggat cttaccgctg ttgagatcca
     8641 gttcgatgta acccactcgt gcacccaact gatcttcagc atcttttact ttcaccagcg
     8701 tttctgggtg agcaaaaaca ggaaggcaaa atgccgcaaa aaagggaata agggcgacac
     8761 ggaaatgttg aatactcata ctcttccttt ttcaatatta ttgaagcatt tatcagggtt
     8821 attgtctcat gagcggatac atatttgaat gtatttagaa aaataaacaa ataggggttc
     8881 cgcgcacatt tccccgaaaa gtgccac
//
