>Addgene plasmid #40978 | pBABEpuro-ERBB2 | addgene partial sequence | sequence record 55259 | pBabe3 5'-ACCCTAACTGACACACATTCC-3'
CATCACCACTTTGTACAAGAAAGTTGGTCA
[773 nt withheld, positions 31-803]
