>Addgene plasmid #40978 | pBABEpuro-ERBB2 | addgene partial sequence | sequence record 168699 | pBABE5 5'-CTTTATCCAGCCCTCAC-3'
AAAAGTTGGC
[912 nt withheld, positions 11-922]
